Addgene plasmid #107955: pTSara*
Purpose: Arabinose-inducible split T7*RNAP
Depositing lab: Jim Haseloff. Depositing organization: University of Cambridge. Publication: Programmed hierarchical patterning of bacterial populations. Boehm CR, Grant PK, Haseloff J. Nat Commun. 2018 Feb 22;9(1):776. doi: 10.1038/s41467-018-03069-3. PubMed 29472537.
Backbone
  Vector backbone: pBAD33
  Vector type: Bacterial Expression, Synthetic Biology
Growth in bacteria
  Bacterial resistance: Chloramphenicol, 25 μg/mL
  Growth temperature: 37°C
  Growth strain: Top10
  Copy number: Low Copy
Gene/Insert
  Gene/Insert name: T7RNAP (modified)
  Species: Synthetic
  Mutation: R632S
  Cloning method: Gibson Cloning
Terms and licenses: Academic/Nonprofit Terms; Industry Terms: Not Available to Industry
Depositor comments: Please visit https://www.biorxiv.org/content/early/2017/10/17/204925 for bioRxiv preprint.
How to cite: pTSara* was a gift from Jim Haseloff (Addgene plasmid # 107955 ; http://n2t.net/addgene:107955 ; RRID:Addgene_107955)
