[The description below was written by a language model from this plasmid's Addgene catalogue record and pLannotate feature annotations shown in this document.]
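Description:
pTSara* is a low-copy bacterial expression plasmid built on pBAD33 for synthetic biology work in E. coli. It provides arabinose-inducible expression of a split, modified T7 RNA polymerase (T7*RNAP) carrying the R632S substitution. The plasmid replicates from the p15A origin, which is compatible with ColE1-type plasmids and so allows co-maintenance with a separate reporter or circuit plasmid. Selection is by chloramphenicol through a cat promoter–CmR cassette. Other annotated backbone features are remnants typical of the pBAD33 lineage: truncated β-lactamase and tetracycline-resistance fragments, an f1/M13 phage origin, short ColE1-like and RSF origin fragments, and an IS1 fragment. None of these is recorded as a functional marker.

The payload consists of two T7 RNA polymerase coding fragments arranged divergently. A short fragment of about 0.5 kb lies on the reverse strand, downstream of an araBAD promoter fragment, and ends at a T7Te terminator. A larger fragment of about 2.1 kb lies on the forward strand under its own araBAD promoter fragment, followed by a residual multiple cloning site and the rrnB T1/T2 terminators. A roughly 260 bp stretch annotated as an EGFP-like fragment sits between the two promoters; its role is not stated, and it may simply act as a spacer. The araC regulator is encoded upstream beside a further araBAD promoter fragment, so L-arabinose should induce both polymerase halves. These presumably associate to form an active enzyme that transcribes T7 promoter-driven targets supplied elsewhere. The record does not give the split position or which fragment carries R632S.

The associated publication concerns programmed hierarchical patterning of bacterial populations. The depositor and sequencing-derived records (8,612 and 8,621 nt) have essentially identical annotations.
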