Features (pLannotate 1.2.2; 24 found; start..end, strand, type, name):
     96..974     -  CDS            araC: L-arabinose regulatory protein; araC
   1001..1142    +  promoter       araBAD promoter (fragment): araBAD; promoter of the L-arabinose operon of E. coli; the araC regulatory gene is transcribed in the opposite direction (Guzman et al., 1995)
   1218..1245    -  terminator     T7Te terminator: phage T7 early transcription terminator
   1301..1837    -  CDS            RPOL_BPT7 (fragment): Experimental evidence at protein level: Swiss-Prot protein existence level 1. Highly processive DNA-dependent RNA polymerase that catalyzes the transcription of class II and class III viral genes. Recognizes a specific promoter sequence and enters first into an 'abortive phase' where very short transcripts are synthesized and released before proceeding to the processive transcription of long RNA chains. Unwinds the double-stranded DNA to expose the coding strand for templating. Participates in the initiation of viral DNA replication presumably by making primers accessible to the DNA polymerase
   1899..2046    -  promoter       araBAD promoter (fragment): araBAD; promoter of the L-arabinose operon of E. coli; the araC regulatory gene is transcribed in the opposite direction (Guzman et al., 1995)
   2050..2307    -  CDS            (3-F)Tyr-EGFP (fragment): (3-F)Tyr-EGFP is a basic (constitutively fluorescent) green fluorescent protein published in 2004, derived from Aequorea victoria.
   2307..2417    +  promoter       araBAD promoter (fragment): araBAD; promoter of the L-arabinose operon of E. coli; the araC regulatory gene is transcribed in the opposite direction (Guzman et al., 1995)
   2478..4589    +  CDS            RPOL_BPT7 (fragment): Experimental evidence at protein level: Swiss-Prot protein existence level 1. Highly processive DNA-dependent RNA polymerase that catalyzes the transcription of class II and class III viral genes. Recognizes a specific promoter sequence and enters first into an 'abortive phase' where very short transcripts are synthesized and released before proceeding to the processive transcription of long RNA chains. Unwinds the double-stranded DNA to expose the coding strand for templating. Participates in the initiation of viral DNA replication presumably by making primers accessible to the DNA polymerase
   4593..4622    +  misc_feature   MCS (fragment): pUC18/19 multiple cloning site
   4706..4821    +  ncRNA          5S rRNA: Accession: RF00001 - 5S ribosomal RNA
   4825..4911    +  terminator     rrnB T1 terminator: Escherichia coli rrnB; transcription terminator T1 from the E. coli rrnB gene
   5003..5030    +  terminator     rrnB T2 terminator: transcription terminator T2 from the E. coli rrnB gene
   5049..5140    +  promoter       AmpR promoter: bla
   5141..5256    +  CDS            AmpR (fragment): β-lactamase; bla; confers resistance to ampicillin, carbenicillin, and related antibiotics
   5257..5551    +  CDS            bla(M) (fragment): β-lactamase lacking the signal sequence; bla(M); allows cytosolic expression of β-lactamase
   5594..6049    +  rep_origin     f1 ori (sequence partly withheld): f1 bacteriophage origin of replication; arrow indicates direction of (+) strand synthesis
   6160..6393    +  rep_origin     ori (fragment): high-copy-number ColE1/pMB1/pBR322/pUC origin of replication
   6604..7263    -  CDS            CmR: chloramphenicol acetyltransferase; cat; confers resistance to chloramphenicol
   7264..7366    -  promoter       cat promoter: promoter of the E. coli cat gene encoding chloramphenicol acetyltransferase
   7487..7630    +  mobile_element IS1 (fragment): prokaryotic transposable element IS1
   7749..7804    -  rep_origin     RSF ori (fragment): Plasmids containing the RSF 1030 origin of replication can be propagated in E. coli cells that contain additional plasmids with compatible origins.
   7892..8437    -  rep_origin     p15A ori: Plasmids containing the medium-copy-number p15A origin of replication can be propagated in E. coli cells that contain a second plasmid with the ColE1 origin.
   8470..8590    -  CDS            TcR (fragment): tetracycline efflux protein; tet; confers resistance to tetracycline
   8600..6       +  promoter       tet promoter (fragment) (across the origin): E. coli promoter for tetracycline efflux protein gene
>Addgene plasmid #107955 | pTSara* | depositor full sequence | sequence record 203741 | Full Sequence
ATCGATGCATAATGTGCCTGTCAAATGGACGAAGCAGGGATTCTGCAAACCCTATGCTACTCCGTCAAGC
CGTCAATTGTCTGATTCGTTACCAATTATGACAACTTGACGGCTACATCATTCACTTTTTCTTCACAACC
GGCACGGAACTCGCTCGGGCTGGCCCCGGTGCATTTTTTAAATACCCGCGAGAAATAGAGTTGATCGTCA
AAACCAACATTGCGACCGACGGTGGCGATAGGCATCCGGGTGGTGCTCAAAAGCAGCTTCGCCTGGCTGA
TACGTTGGTCCTCGCGCCAGCTTAAGACGCTAATCCCTAACTGCTGGCGGAAAAGATGTGACAGACGCGA
CGGCGACAAGCAAACATGCTGTGCGACGCTGGCGATATCAAAATTGCTGTCTGCCAGGTGATCGCTGATG
TACTGACAAGCCTCGCGTACCCGATTATCCATCGGTGGATGGAGCGACTCGTTAATCGCTTCCATGCGCC
GCAGTAACAATTGCTCAAGCAGATTTATCGCCAGCAGCTCCGAATAGCGCCCTTCCCCTTGCCCGGCGTT
AATGATTTGCCCAAACAGGTCGCTGAAATGCGGCTGGTGCGCTTCATCCGGGCGAAAGAACCCCGTATTG
GCAAATATTGACGGCCAGTTAAGCCATTCATGCCAGTAGGCGCGCGGACGAAAGTAAACCCACTGGTGAT
ACCATTCGCGAGCCTCCGGATGACGACCGTAGTGATGAATCTCTCCTGGCGGGAACAGCAAAATATCACC
CGGTCGGCAAACAAATTCTCGTCCCTGATTTTTCACCACCCCCTGACCGCGAATGGTGAGATTGAGAATA
TAACCTTTCATTCCCAGCGGTCGGTCGATAAAAAAATCGAGATAACCGTTGGCCTCAATCGGCGTTAAAC
CCGCCACCAGATGGGCATTAAACGAGTATCCCGGCAGCAGGGGATCATTTTGCGCTTCAGCCATACTTTT
CATACTCCCGCCATTCAGAGAAGAAACCAATTGTCCATATTGCATCAGACATTGCCGTCACTGCGTCTTT
TACTGGCTCTTCTCGCTAACCAAACCGGTAACCCCGCTTATTAAAAGCATTCTGTAACAAAGCGGGACCA
AAGCCATGACAAAAACGCGTAATTTCAACACGAGCCAAAATAATAAAAAAGCCGGATTAATAATCTGGCT
TTTTATATTCTCTCTCTAGTATATAAACGCAGAAAGGCCCACCCGAAGGTGAGCCAGTGTGATCCAAGCC
AGCTCGATATCCGTCGGCTTGAACGAATTGTTAGACATTACTTGTAGACGTGCCCTACGCGCTTGTTGAG
TTGTTCCTCAACGTTTTTCTTGAAGTGCTTAGCTTCAAGGTCACGGATACGACCGAAGCGAGCCTCGTCC
TCAATGGCCCGACCGATTGCGCTTGCTACAGCCTGAACGGTTGTATTGTCAGCACTGGTTAGGCAAGCCA
GAGTGGTCTTAATGGTGATGTACGCTACGGCTTCCGGCTTGATTTCTTGCAGGAACTGGAAGGCTGTCGG
GCGCTTGCCGCGCTTAGCTTTCACTTCCTCAAACCAGTCGTTGATGCGTGCAATCATCTTAGGGAGTAGG
GTAGTGATGAGAGGCTTGGCGGCAGCGTTATCCGCAACCTCACCAGCTTTAAGTTGACGCTCAAACATCT
TGCGGAAGCGTGCTTCACCCATCTCGTAAGACTCATGCTCAAGGGCCAACTGTTCGCGAGCTAAACGCTC
ACCGTAATGGTCAGCCAGAGTGTTGAACGGGATAGCAGCCAGTTCGATGTCAGAGAAGTCGTTCTTAGCG
ATGTTAATCGTGTTCATATTAGAAAAAGAATGTTATTAAGTAAGTCTTTCTAGAGCTCGCTAGCCCAAAA
AAACGGGTATGGAGAAACAGTAGAGAGTTGCGATAAAAAGCGTCAGGTAGGATCCGCTAATCTTATGGAT
AAAAATGCTATGGCATAGCAAAGTGTGACGCCGTGCAAATAATCAATGTCCTAGGACTTTTCTGCCGTGA
TTATAGACACTTTTGTCGCGATGTTGTGTCTAATTTTGAAGTTAACTTTGATTCCATTCTTTTGTTTGTC
TGCCATGATGTATACATTGTGTGAGTTATAGTTGTATTCCAATTTGTGTCCAAGAATGTTTCCATCTTCT
TTAAAATCAATACCTTTTAACTCGATTCTATTAACAAGGGTATCACCTTCAAACTTGACTTCAGCACGTG
TCTTGTAGTTCCCGTCATCTTTGAAAAATATAGTTCTTTCCTGTACATAACCTTCGGGCACTCGAGACAT
TGATTATTTGCACGGCGTCACACTTTGCTATGCCATAGCATTTTTATCCATAAGATTAGCGGATCCTACC
TGACGCTTTTTATCGCAACTCTCTACTGTTTCTCCATACCCGTTTTTTTGGGCTAGCACTAGTGGAGCCC
TATATATAAAGATCAGGGCCAGGTATGAAAGCATTTATGCAAGTTGTCGAGGCTGACATGCTCTCTAAGG
GTCTACTCGGTGGCGAGGCGTGGTCTTCGTGGCATAAGGAAGACTCTATTCATGTAGGAGTACGCTGCAT
CGAGATGCTCATTGAGTCAACCGGAATGGTTAGCTTACACCGCCAAAATGCTGGCGTAGTAGGTCAAGAC
TCTGAGACTATCGAACTCGCACCTGAATACGCTGAGGCTATCGCAACCCGTGCAGGTGCGCTGGCTGGCA
TCTCTCCGATGTTCCAACCTTGCGTAGTTCCTCCTAAGCCGTGGACTGGCATTACTGGTGGTGGCTATTG
GGCTAACGGTCGTCGTCCTCTGGCGCTGGTGCGTACTCACAGTAAGAAAGCACTGATGCGCTACGAAGAC
GTTTACATGCCTGAGGTGTACAAAGCGATTAACATTGCGCAAAACACCGCATGGAAAATCAACAAGAAAG
TCCTAGCGGTCGCCAACGTAATCACCAAGTGGAAGCATTGTCCGGTCGAGGACATCCCTGCGATTGAGCG
TGAAGAACTCCCGATGAAACCGGAAGACATCGACATGAATCCTGAGGCTCTCACCGCGTGGAAACGTGCT
GCCGCTGCTGTGTACCGCAAGGACAAGGCTCGCAAGTCTCGCCGTATCAGCCTTGAGTTCATGCTTGAGC
AAGCCAATAAGTTTGCTAACCATAAGGCCATCTGGTTCCCTTACAACATGGACTGGCGCGGTCGTGTTTA
CGCTGTGTCAATGTTCAACCCGCAAGGTAACGATATGACCAAAGGACTGCTTACGCTGGCGAAAGGTAAA
CCAATCGGTAAGGAAGGTTACTACTGGCTGAAAATCCACGGTGCAAACTGTGCGGGTGTCGATAAGGTTC
CGTTCCCTGAGCGCATCAAGTTCATTGAGGAAAACCACGAGAACATCATGGCTTGCGCTAAGTCTCCACT
GGAGAACACTTGGTGGGCTGAGCAAGATTCTCCGTTCTGCTTCCTTGCGTTCTGCTTTGAGTACGCTGGG
GTACAGCACCACGGCCTGAGCTATAACTGCTCCCTTCCGCTGGCGTTTGACGGGTCTTGCTCTGGCATCC
AGCACTTCTCCGCGATGCTCCGAGATGAGGTAGGTGGTCGCGCGGTTAACTTGCTTCCTAGTGAAACCGT
TCAGGACATCTACGGGATTGTTGCTAAGAAAGTCAACGAGATTCTACAAGCAGACGCAATCAATGGGACC
GATAACGAAGTAGTTACCGTGACCGATGAGAACACTGGTGAAATCTCTGAGAAAGTCAAGCTGGGCACTA
AGGCACTGGCTGGTCAATGGCTGGCTTACGGTGTTACTCGCAGTGTGACTAAGAGTTCAGTCATGACGCT
GGCTTACGGGTCCAAAGAGTTCGGCTTCCGTCAACAAGTGCTGGAAGATACCATTCAGCCAGCTATTGAT
TCCGGCAAGGGTCTGATGTTCACTCAGCCGAATCAGGCTGCTGGATACATGGCTAAGCTGATTTGGGAAT
CTGTGAGCGTGACGGTGGTAGCTGCGGTTGAAGCAATGAACTGGCTTAAGTCTGCTGCTAAGCTGCTGGC
TGCTGAGGTCAAAGATAAGAAGACTGGAGAGATTCTTCGCAAGCGTTGCGCTGTGCATTGGGTAACTCCT
GATGGTTTCCCTGTGTGGCAGGAATACAAGAAGCCTATTCAGACGCGCTTGAACCTGATGTTCCTCGGTC
AGTTCCGCTTACAGCCTACCATTAACACCAACAAAGATAGCGAGATTGATGCACACAAACAGGAGTCTGG
TATCGCTCCTAACTTTGTACACAGCCAAGACGGTAGCCACCTTCGTAAGACTGTAGTGTGGGCACACGAG
AAGTACGGAATCGAATCTTTTGCACTGATTCACGACTCCTTCGGTACCATTCCGGCTGACGCTGCGAACC
TGTTCAAAGCAGTGCGCGAAACTATGGTTGACACATATGAGTCTTGTGATGTACTGGCTGATTTCTACGA
CCAGTTCGCTGACCAGTTGCACGAGTCTCAATTGGACAAAATGCCAGCACTTCCGGCTAAAGGTAACTTG
AACCTCCGTGACATCTTAGAGTCGGACTTCGCGTTCGCGTAATCTAGAGTCGACCTGCAGGCATGCAAGC
TTGGCTGTTTTGGCGGATGAGAGAAGATTTTCAGCCTGATACAGATTAAATCAGAACGCAGAAGCGGTCT
GATAAAACAGAATTTGCCTGGCGGCAGTAGCGCGGTGGTCCCACCTGACCCCATGCCGAACTCAGAAGTG
AAACGCCGTAGCGCCGATGGTAGTGTGGGGTCTCCCCATGCGAGAGTAGGGAACTGCCAGGCATCAAATA
AAACGAAAGGCTCAGTCGAAAGACTGGGCCTTTCGTTTTATCTGTTGTTTGTCGGTGAACGCTCTCCTGA
GTAGGACAAATCCGCCGGGAGCGGATTTGAACGTTGCGAAGCAACGGCCCGGAGGGTGGCGGGCAGGACG
CCCGCCATAAACTGCCAGGCATCAAATTAAGCAGAAGGCCATCCTGACGGATGGCCTTTTTGCGTTTCTA
CAAACTCTTTTGTTTATTTTTCTAAATACATTCAAATATGTATCCGCTCATGAGACAATAACCCTGATAA
ATGCTTCAATAATATTGAAAAAGGAAGAGTATGAGTATTCAACATTTCCGTGTCGCCCTTATTCCCTTTT
TTGCGGCATTTTGCCTTCCTGTTTTTGCTCACCCAGAAACGCTGGTGAAAGTAAAAGATGCTGAAGATCA
GTTGGGGCAAACTATTAACTGGCGAACTACTTACTCTAGCTTCCCGGCAACAATTAATAGACTGGATGGA
GGCGGATAAAGTTGCAGGACCACTTCTGCGCTCGGCCCTTCCGGCTGGCTGGTTTATTGCTGATAAATCT
GGAGCCGGTGAGCGTGGGTCTCGCGGTATCATTGCAGCACTGGGGCCAGATGGTAAGCCCTCCCGTATCG
TAGTTATCTACACGACGGGGAGTCAGGCAACTATGGATGAACGAAATAGACAGATCGCTGAGATAGGTGC
CTCACTGATTAAGCATTGGTAACTGTCAGACCAAGTTTACTCATATATACTTTAGATTGATT
[125 nt withheld, positions 5593-5717]
C
[141 nt withheld, positions 5719-5859]
CCTTTGACGTTGGAGTCCACGTTCTTTAATAGTGGACTCTTGTTCCAAACTTGAACAACACTCAACCCTA
TCTCGGGCTATTCTTTTGATTTATAAGGGATTTTGCCGATTTCGGCCTATTGGTTAAAAAATGAGCTGAT
TTAACAAAAATTTAACGCGAATTTTAACAAAATATTAACGTTTACAATTTAAAAGGATCTAGGTGAAGAT
CCTTTTTGATAATCTCATGACCAAAATCCCTTAACGTGAGTTTTCGTTCCACTGAGCGTCAGACCCCGTA
GAAAAGATCAAAGGATCTTCTTGAGATCCTTTTTTTCTGCGCGTAATCTGCTGCTTGCAAACAAAAAAAC
CACCGCTACCAGCGGTGGTTTGTTTGCCGGATCAAGAGCTACCAACTCTTTTTCCGAAGGTAACTGGCTT
CAGCAGAGCGCAGATACCAAATACTGTCCTTCTAGTGTAGCCGTAGTTAGGCCACCACTTCAAGAACTCT
GTAGCACCGCCTACATACCTCGCTCTGCTAATCCTGTTACCAGTCAGGCATTTGAGAAGCACACGGTCAC
ACTGCTTCCGGTAGTCAATAAACCGGTAAACCAGCAATAGACATAAGCGGCTATTTAACGACCCTGCCCT
GAACCGACGACCGGGTCGAATTTGCTTTCGAATTTCTGCCATTCATCCGCTTATTATCACTTATTCAGGC
GTAGCACCAGGCGTTTAAGGGCACCAATAACTGCCTTAAAAAAATTACGCCCCGCCCTGCCACTCATCGC
AGTACTGTTGTAATTCATTAAGCATTCTGCCGACATGGAAGCCATCACAGACGGCATGATGAACCTGAAT
CGCCAGCGGCATCAGCACCTTGTCGCCTTGCGTATAATATTTGCCCATGGTGAAAACGGGGGCGAAGAAG
TTGTCCATATTGGCCACGTTTAAATCAAAACTGGTGAAACTCACCCAGGGATTGGCTGAGACGAAAAACA
TATTCTCAATAAACCCTTTAGGGAAATAGGCCAGGTTTTCACCGTAACACGCCACATCTTGCGAATATAT
GTGTAGAAACTGCCGGAAATCGTCGTGGTATTCACTCCAGAGCGATGAAAACGTTTCAGTTTGCTCATGG
AAAACGGTGTAACAAGGGTGAACACTATCCCATATCACCAGCTCACCGTCTTTCATTGCCATACGGAATT
CCGGATGAGCATTCATCAGGCGGGCAAGAATGTGAATAAAGGCCGGATAAAACTTGTGCTTATTTTTCTT
TACGGTCTTTAAAAAGGCCGTAATATCCAGCTGAACGGTCTGGTTATAGGTACATTGAGCAACTGACTGA
AATGCCTCAAAATGTTCTTTACGATGCCATTGGGATATATCAACGGTGGTATATCCAGTGATTTTTTTCT
CCATTTTAGCTTCCTTAGCTCCTGAAAATCTCGATAACTCAAAAAATACGCCCGGTAGTGATCTTATTTC
ATTATGGTGAAAGTTGGAACCTCTTACGTGCCGATCAACGTCTCATTTTCGCCAAAAGTTGGCCCAGGGC
TTCCCGGTATCAACAGGGACACCAGGATTTATTTATTCTGCGAAGTGATCTTCCGTCACAGGTATTTATT
CGGCGCAAAGTGCGTCGGGTGATGCTGCCAACTTACTGATTTAGTGTATGATGGTGTTTTTGAGGTGCTC
CAGTGGCTTCTGTTTCTATCAGCTGTCCCTCCTGTTCAGCTACTGACGGGGTGGTGCGTAACGGCAAAAG
CACCGCCGGACATCAGCGCTAGCGGAGTGTATACTGGCTTACTATGTTGGCACTGATGAGGGTGTCAGTG
AAGTGCTTCATGTGGCAGGAGAAAAAAGGCTGCACCGGTGCGTCAGCAGAATATGTGATACAGGATATAT
TCCGCTTCCTCGCTCACTGACTCGCTACGCTCGGTCGTTCGACTGCGGCGAGCGGAAATGGCTTACGAAC
GGGGCGGAGATTTCCTGGAAGATGCCAGGAAGATACTTAACAGGGAAGTGAGAGGGCCGCGGCAAAGCCG
TTTTTCCATAGGCTCCGCCCCCCTGACAAGCATCACGAAATCTGACGCTCAAATCAGTGGTGGCGAAACC
CGACAGGACTATAAAGATACCAGGCGTTTCCCCCTGGCGGCTCCCTCGTGCGCTCTCCTGTTCCTGCCTT
TCGGTTTACCGGTGTCATTCCGCTGTTATGGCCGCGTTTGTCTCATTCCACGCCTGACACTCAGTTCCGG
GTAGGCAGTTCGCTCCAAGCTGGACTGTATGCACGAACCCCCCGTTCAGTCCGACCGCTGCGCCTTATCC
GGTAACTATCGTCTTGAGTCCAACCCGGAAAGACATGCAAAAGCACCACTGGCAGCAGCCACTGGTAATT
GATTTAGAGGAGTTAGTCTTGAAGTCATGCGCCGGTTAAGGCTAAACTGAAAGGACAAGTTTTGGTGACT
GCGCTCCTCCAAGCCAGTTACCTCGGTTCAAAGAGTTGGTAGCTCAGAGAACCTTCGAAAAACCGCCCTG
CAAGGCGGTTTTTTCGTTTTCAGAGCAAGAGATTACGCGCAGACCAAAACGATCTCAAGAAGATCATCTT
ATTAATCAGATAAAATATTTGCTCATGAGCCCGAAGTGGCGAGCCCGATCTTCCCCATCGGTGATGTCGG
CGATATAGGCGCCAGCAACCGCACCTGTGGCGCCGGTGATGCCGGCCACGATGCGTCCGGCGTAGAGGAT
CTGCTCATGTTTGACAGCTTATC
