Features (pLannotate 1.2.2; 24 found; start..end, strand, type, name):
     96..974     -  CDS            araC: L-arabinose regulatory protein; araC
   1001..1142    +  promoter       araBAD promoter (fragment): araBAD; promoter of the L-arabinose operon of E. coli; the araC regulatory gene is transcribed in the opposite direction (Guzman et al., 1995)
   1218..1245    -  terminator     T7Te terminator: phage T7 early transcription terminator
   1301..1837    -  CDS            RPOL_BPT7 (fragment): Experimental evidence at protein level: Swiss-Prot protein existence level 1. Highly processive DNA-dependent RNA polymerase that catalyzes the transcription of class II and class III viral genes. Recognizes a specific promoter sequence and enters first into an 'abortive phase' where very short transcripts are synthesized and released before proceeding to the processive transcription of long RNA chains. Unwinds the double-stranded DNA to expose the coding strand for templating. Participates in the initiation of viral DNA replication presumably by making primers accessible to the DNA polymerase
   1899..2046    -  promoter       araBAD promoter (fragment): araBAD; promoter of the L-arabinose operon of E. coli; the araC regulatory gene is transcribed in the opposite direction (Guzman et al., 1995)
   2050..2307    -  CDS            (3-F)Tyr-EGFP (fragment): (3-F)Tyr-EGFP is a basic (constitutively fluorescent) green fluorescent protein published in 2004, derived from Aequorea victoria.
   2307..2417    +  promoter       araBAD promoter (fragment): araBAD; promoter of the L-arabinose operon of E. coli; the araC regulatory gene is transcribed in the opposite direction (Guzman et al., 1995)
   2478..4589    +  CDS            RPOL_BPT7 (fragment): Experimental evidence at protein level: Swiss-Prot protein existence level 1. Highly processive DNA-dependent RNA polymerase that catalyzes the transcription of class II and class III viral genes. Recognizes a specific promoter sequence and enters first into an 'abortive phase' where very short transcripts are synthesized and released before proceeding to the processive transcription of long RNA chains. Unwinds the double-stranded DNA to expose the coding strand for templating. Participates in the initiation of viral DNA replication presumably by making primers accessible to the DNA polymerase
   4593..4622    +  misc_feature   MCS (fragment): pUC18/19 multiple cloning site
   4706..4821    +  ncRNA          5S rRNA: Accession: RF00001 - 5S ribosomal RNA
   4825..4911    +  terminator     rrnB T1 terminator: Escherichia coli rrnB; transcription terminator T1 from the E. coli rrnB gene
   5003..5030    +  terminator     rrnB T2 terminator: transcription terminator T2 from the E. coli rrnB gene
   5049..5140    +  promoter       AmpR promoter: bla
   5141..5260    +  CDS            AmpR (fragment): β-lactamase; bla; confers resistance to ampicillin, carbenicillin, and related antibiotics
   5261..5555    +  CDS            bla(M) (fragment): β-lactamase lacking the signal sequence; bla(M); allows cytosolic expression of β-lactamase
   5598..5978    +  rep_origin     M13 ori (sequence partly withheld): M13 bacteriophage origin of replication; arrow indicates direction of (+) strand synthesis
   6164..6397    +  rep_origin     ori (fragment): high-copy-number ColE1/pMB1/pBR322/pUC origin of replication
   6609..7268    -  CDS            CmR: chloramphenicol acetyltransferase; cat; confers resistance to chloramphenicol
   7269..7371    -  promoter       cat promoter: promoter of the E. coli cat gene encoding chloramphenicol acetyltransferase
   7492..7635    +  mobile_element IS1 (fragment): prokaryotic transposable element IS1
   7754..7809    -  rep_origin     RSF ori (fragment): Plasmids containing the RSF 1030 origin of replication can be propagated in E. coli cells that contain additional plasmids with compatible origins.
   7897..8442    -  rep_origin     p15A ori: Plasmids containing the medium-copy-number p15A origin of replication can be propagated in E. coli cells that contain a second plasmid with the ColE1 origin.
   8479..8599    -  CDS            TcR (fragment): tetracycline efflux protein; tet; confers resistance to tetracycline
   8609..6       +  promoter       tet promoter (fragment) (across the origin): E. coli promoter for tetracycline efflux protein gene
>Addgene plasmid #107955 | pTSara* | addgene full sequence | sequence record 207860 | Addgene NGS Result
ATCGATGCATAATGTGCCTGTCAAATGGACGAAGCAGGGATTCTGCAAACCCTATGCTACTCCGTCAAGC
CGTCAATTGTCTGATTCGTTACCAATTATGACAACTTGACGGCTACATCATTCACTTTTTCTTCACAACC
GGCACGGAACTCGCTCGGGCTGGCCCCGGTGCATTTTTTAAATACCCGCGAGAAATAGAGTTGATCGTCA
AAACCAACATTGCGACCGACGGTGGCGATAGGCATCCGGGTGGTGCTCAAAAGCAGCTTCGCCTGGCTGA
TACGTTGGTCCTCGCGCCAGCTTAAGACGCTAATCCCTAACTGCTGGCGGAAAAGATGTGACAGACGCGA
CGGCGACAAGCAAACATGCTGTGCGACGCTGGCGATATCAAAATTGCTGTCTGCCAGGTGATCGCTGATG
TACTGACAAGCCTCGCGTACCCGATTATCCATCGGTGGATGGAGCGACTCGTTAATCGCTTCCATGCGCC
GCAGTAACAATTGCTCAAGCAGATTTATCGCCAGCAGCTCCGAATAGCGCCCTTCCCCTTGCCCGGCGTT
AATGATTTGCCCAAACAGGTCGCTGAAATGCGGCTGGTGCGCTTCATCCGGGCGAAAGAACCCCGTATTG
GCAAATATTGACGGCCAGTTAAGCCATTCATGCCAGTAGGCGCGCGGACGAAAGTAAACCCACTGGTGAT
ACCATTCGCGAGCCTCCGGATGACGACCGTAGTGATGAATCTCTCCTGGCGGGAACAGCAAAATATCACC
CGGTCGGCAAACAAATTCTCGTCCCTGATTTTTCACCACCCCCTGACCGCGAATGGTGAGATTGAGAATA
TAACCTTTCATTCCCAGCGGTCGGTCGATAAAAAAATCGAGATAACCGTTGGCCTCAATCGGCGTTAAAC
CCGCCACCAGATGGGCATTAAACGAGTATCCCGGCAGCAGGGGATCATTTTGCGCTTCAGCCATACTTTT
CATACTCCCGCCATTCAGAGAAGAAACCAATTGTCCATATTGCATCAGACATTGCCGTCACTGCGTCTTT
TACTGGCTCTTCTCGCTAACCAAACCGGTAACCCCGCTTATTAAAAGCATTCTGTAACAAAGCGGGACCA
AAGCCATGACAAAAACGCGTAATTTCAACACGAGCCAAAATAATAAAAAAGCAGGATTAATAATCTGGCT
TTTTATATTCTCTCTCTAGTATATAAACGCAGAAAGGCCCACCCGAAGGTGAGCCAGTGTGATCCAAGCC
AGCTCGATATCCGTCGGCTTGAACGAATTGTTAGACATTACTTGTAGACGTGCCCTACGCGCTTGTTGAG
TTGTTCCTCAACGTTTTTCTTGAAGTGCTTAGCTTCAAGGTCACGGATACGACCGAAGCGAGCCTCGTCC
TCAATGGCCCGACCGATTGCGCTTGCTACAGCCTGAACGGTTGTATTGTCAGCACTGGTTAGGCAAGCCA
GAGTGGTCTTAATGGTGATGTACGCTACGGCTTCCGGCTTGATTTCTTGCAGGAACTGGAAGGCTGTCGG
GCGCTTGCCGCGCTTAGCTTTCACTTCCTCAAACCAGTCGTTGATGCGTGCAATCATCTTAGGGAGTAGG
GTAGTGATGAGAGGCTTGGCGGCAGCGTTATCCGCAACCTCACCAGCTTTAAGTTGACGCTCAAACATCT
TGCGGAAGCGTGCTTCACCCATCTCGTAAGACTCATGCTCAAGGGCCAACTGTTCGCGAGCTAAACGCTC
ACCGTAATGGTCAGCCAGAGTGTTGAACGGGATAGCAGCCAGTTCGATGTCAGAGAAGTCGTTCTTAGCG
ATGTTAATCGTGTTCATATTAGAAAAAGAATGTTATTAAGTAAGTCTTTCTAGAGCTCGCTAGCCCAAAA
AAACGGGTATGGAGAAACAGTAGAGAGTTGCGATAAAAAGCGTCAGGTAGGATCCGCTAATCTTATGGAT
AAAAATGCTATGGCATAGCAAAGTGTGACGCCGTGCAAATAATCAATGTCCTAGGACTTTTCTGCCGTGA
TTATAGACACTTTTGTCGCGATGTTGTGTCTAATTTTGAAGTTAACTTTGATTCCATTCTTTTGTTTGTC
TGCCATGATGTATACATTGTGTGAGTTATAGTTGTATTCCAATTTGTGTCCAAGAATGTTTCCATCTTCT
TTAAAATCAATACCTTTTAACTCGATTCTATTAACAAGGGTATCACCTTCAAACTTGACTTCAGCACGTG
TCTTGTAGTTCCCGTCATCTTTGAAAAATATAGTTCTTTCCTGTACATAACCTTCGGGCACTCGAGACAT
TGATTATTTGCACGGCGTCACACTTTGCTATGCCATAGCATTTTTATCCATAAGATTAGCGGATCCTACC
TGACGCTTTTTATCGCAACTCTCTACTGTTTCTCCATACCCGTTTTTTTGGGCTAGCACTAGTGGAGCCC
TATATATAAAGATCAGGGCCAGGTATGAAAGCATTTATGCAAGTTGTCGAGGCTGACATGCTCTCTAAGG
GTCTACTCGGTGGCGAGGCGTGGTCTTCGTGGCATAAGGAAGACTCTATTCATGTAGGAGTACGCTGCAT
CGAGATGCTCATTGAGTCAACCGGAATGGTTAGCTTACACCGCCAAAATGCTGGCGTAGTAGGTCAAGAC
TCTGAGACTATCGAACTCGCACCTGAATACGCTGAGGCTATCGCAACCCGTGCAGGTGCGCTGGCTGGCA
TCTCTCCGATGTTCCAACCTTGCGTAGTTCCTCCTAAGCCGTGGACTGGCATTACTGGTGGTGGCTATTG
GGCTAACGGTCGTCGTCCTCTGGCGCTGGTGCGTACTCACAGTAAGAAAGCACTGATGCGCTACGAAGAC
GTTTACATGCCTGAGGTGTACAAAGCGATTAACATTGCGCAAAACACCGCATGGAAAATCAACAAGAAAG
TCCTAGCGGTCGCCAACGTAATCACCAAGTGGAAGCATTGTCCGGTCGAGGACATCCCTGCGATTGAGCG
TGAAGAACTCCCGATGAAACCGGAAGACATCGACATGAATCCTGAGGCTCTCACCGCGTGGAAACGTGCT
GCCGCTGCTGTGTACCGCAAGGACAAGGCTCGCAAGTCTCGCCGTATCAGCCTTGAGTTCATGCTTGAGC
AAGCCAATAAGTTTGCTAACCATAAGGCCATCTGGTTCCCTTACAACATGGACTGGCGCGGTCGTGTTTA
CGCTGTGTCAATGTTCAACCCGCAAGGTAACGATATGACCAAAGGACTGCTTACGCTGGCGAAAGGTAAA
CCAATCGGTAAGGAAGGTTACTACTGGCTGAAAATCCACGGTGCAAACTGTGCGGGTGTCGATAAGGTTC
CGTTCCCTGAGCGCATCAAGTTCATTGAGGAAAACCACGAGAACATCATGGCTTGCGCTAAGTCTCCACT
GGAGAACACTTGGTGGGCTGAGCAAGATTCTCCGTTCTGCTTCCTTGCGTTCTGCTTTGAGTACGCTGGG
GTACAGCACCACGGCCTGAGCTATAACTGCTCCCTTCCGCTGGCGTTTGACGGGTCTTGCTCTGGCATCC
AGCACTTCTCCGCGATGCTCCGAGATGAGGTAGGTGGTCGCGCGGTTAACTTGCTTCCTAGTGAAACCGT
TCAGGACATCTACGGGATTGTTGCTAAGAAAGTCAACGAGATTCTACAAGCAGACGCAATCAATGGGACC
GATAACGAAGTAGTTACCGTGACCGATGAGAACACTGGTGAAATCTCTGAGAAAGTCAAGCTGGGCACTA
AGGCACTGGCTGGTCAATGGCTGGCTTACGGTGTTACTCGCAGTGTGACTAAGAGTTCAGTCATGACGCT
GGCTTACGGGTCCAAAGAGTTCGGCTTCCGTCAACAAGTGCTGGAAGATACCATTCAGCCAGCTATTGAT
TCCGGCAAGGGTCTGATGTTCACTCAGCCGAATCAGGCTGCTGGATACATGGCTAAGCTGATTTGGGAAT
CTGTGAGCGTGACGGTGGTAGCTGCGGTTGAAGCAATGAACTGGCTTAAGTCTGCTGCTAAGCTGCTGGC
TGCTGAGGTCAAAGATAAGAAGACTGGAGAGATTCTTCGCAAGCGTTGCGCTGTGCATTGGGTAACTCCT
GATGGTTTCCCTGTGTGGCAGGAATACAAGAAGCCTATTCAGACGCGCTTGAACCTGATGTTCCTCGGTC
AGTTCCGCTTACAGCCTACCATTAACACCAACAAAGATAGCGAGATTGATGCACACAAACAGGAGTCTGG
TATCGCTCCTAACTTTGTACACAGCCAAGACGGTAGCCACCTTCGTAAGACTGTAGTGTGGGCACACGAG
AAGTACGGAATCGAATCTTTTGCACTGATTCACGACTCCTTCGGTACCATTCCGGCTGACGCTGCGAACC
TGTTCAAAGCAGTGCGCGAAACTATGGTTGACACATATGAGTCTTGTGATGTACTGGCTGATTTCTACGA
CCAGTTCGCTGACCAGTTGCACGAGTCTCAATTGGACAAAATGCCAGCACTTCCGGCTAAAGGTAACTTG
AACCTCCGTGACATCTTAGAGTCGGACTTCGCGTTCGCGTAATCTAGAGTCGACCTGCAGGCATGCAAGC
TTGGCTGTTTTGGCGGATGAGAGAAGATTTTCAGCCTGATACAGATTAAATCAGAACGCAGAAGCGGTCT
GATAAAACAGAATTTGCCTGGCGGCAGTAGCGCGGTGGTCCCACCTGACCCCATGCCGAACTCAGAAGTG
AAACGCCGTAGCGCCGATGGTAGTGTGGGGTCTCCCCATGCGAGAGTAGGGAACTGCCAGGCATCAAATA
AAACGAAAGGCTCAGTCGAAAGACTGGGCCTTTCGTTTTATCTGTTGTTTGTCGGTGAACGCTCTCCTGA
GTAGGACAAATCCGCCGGGAGCGGATTTGAACGTTGCGAAGCAACGGCCCGGAGGGTGGCGGGCAGGACG
CCCGCCATAAACTGCCAGGCATCAAATTAAGCAGAAGGCCATCCTGACGGATGGCCTTTTTGCGTTTCTA
CAAACTCTTTTGTTTATTTTTCTAAATACATTCAAATATGTATCCGCTCATGAGACAATAACCCTGATAA
ATGCTTCAATAATATTGAAAAAGGAAGAGTATGAGTATTCAACATTTCCGTGTCGCCCTTATTCCCTTTT
TTGCGGCATTTTGCCTTCCTGTTTTTGCTCACCCAGAAACGCTGGTGAAAGTAAAAGATGCTGAAGATCA
GTTGGGTGCAGCAAACTATTAACTGGCGAACTACTTACTCTAGCTTCCCGGCAACAATTAATAGACTGGA
TGGAGGCGGATAAAGTTGCAGGACCACTTCTGCGCTCGGCCCTTCCGGCTGGCTGGTTTATTGCTGATAA
ATCTGGAGCCGGTGAGCGTGGGTCTCGCGGTATCATTGCAGCACTGGGGCCAGATGGTAAGCCCTCCCGT
ATCGTAGTTATCTACACGACGGGGAGTCAGGCAACTATGGATGAACGAAATAGACAGATCGCTGAGATAG
GTGCCTCACTGATTAAGCATTGGTAACTGTCAGACCAAGTTTACTCATATATACTTTAGATTGATT
[125 nt withheld, positions 5597-5721]
C
[141 nt withheld, positions 5723-5863]
CCTTTGACGTTGGAGTCCACGTTCTTT
[37 nt withheld, positions 5891-5927]
ACCCTATCTCGGGCTATTCTTTTGATTTATAAGGGATTTTGCCGATTTCGGCCTATTGGTTAAAAAATGA
GCTGATTTAACAAAAATTTAACGCGAATTTTAACAAAATATTAACGTTTACAATTTAAAAGGATCTAGGT
GAAGATCCTTTTTGATAATCTCATGACCAAAATCCCTTAACGTGAGTTTTCGTTCCACTGAGCGTCAGAC
CCCGTAGAAAAGATCAAAGGATCTTCTTGAGATCCTTTTTTTCTGCGCGTAATCTGCTGCTTGCAAACAA
AAAAACCACCGCTACCAGCGGTGGTTTGTTTGCCGGATCAAGAGCTACCAACTCTTTTTCCGAAGGTAAC
TGGCTTCAGCAGAGCGCAGATACCAAATACTGTCCTTCTAGTGTAGCCGTAGTTAGGCCACCACTTCAAG
AACTCTGTAGCACCGCCTACATACCTCGCTCTGCTAATCCTGTTACCAGTCAGGCATTTGAGAAGCACAC
GGTCACACTGCTTCCGGTAGTCAATAAACCGGTAAACCAGCAATAGACATAAGCGGCTATTTAACGACCC
TGCCCTGAACCGACGACCGGGTCGAATTTGCTTTCGAATTTCTGCCATTCATCCGCTTATTATCACTTAT
TCAGGCGTAGCAACCAGGCGTTTAAGGGCACCAATAACTGCCTTAAAAAAATTACGCCCCGCCCTGCCAC
TCATCGCAGTACTGTTGTAATTCATTAAGCATTCTGCCGACATGGAAGCCATCACAAACGGCATGATGAA
CCTGAATCGCCAGCGGCATCAGCACCTTGTCGCCTTGCGTATAATATTTGCCCATGGTGAAAACGGGGGC
GAAGAAGTTGTCCATATTGGCCACGTTTAAATCAAAACTGGTGAAACTCACCCAGGGATTGGCTGAGACG
AAAAACATATTCTCAATAAACCCTTTAGGGAAATAGGCCAGGTTTTCACCGTAACACGCCACATCTTGCG
AATATATGTGTAGAAACTGCCGGAAATCGTCGTGGTATTCACTCCAGAGCGATGAAAACGTTTCAGTTTG
CTCATGGAAAACGGTGTAACAAGGGTGAACACTATCCCATATCACCAGCTCACCGTCTTTCATTGCCATA
CGGAATTCCGGATGAGCATTCATCAGGCGGGCAAGAATGTGAATAAAGGCCGGATAAAACTTGTGCTTAT
TTTTCTTTACGGTCTTTAAAAAGGCCGTAATATCCAGCTGAACGGTCTGGTTATAGGTACATTGAGCAAC
TGACTGAAATGCCTCAAAATGTTCTTTACGATGCCATTGGGATATATCAACGGTGGTATATCCAGTGATT
TTTTTCTCCATTTTAGCTTCCTTAGCTCCTGAAAATCTCGATAACTCAAAAAATACGCCCGGTAGTGATC
TTATTTCATTATGGTGAAAGTTGGAACCTCTTACGTGCCGATCAACGTCTCATTTTCGCCAAAAGTTGGC
CCAGGGCTTCCCGGTATCAACAGGGACACCAGGATTTATTTATTCTGCGAAGTGATCTTCCGTCACAGGT
ATTTATTCGGCGCAAAGTGCGTCGGGTGATGCTGCCAACTTACTGATTTAGTGTATGATGGTGTTTTTGA
GGTGCTCCAGTGGCTTCTGTTTCTATCAGCTGTCCCTCCTGTTCAGCTACTGACGGGGTGGTGCGTAACG
GCAAAAGCACCGCCGGACATCAGCGCTAGCGGAGTGTATACTGGCTTACTATGTTGGCACTGATGAGGGT
GTCAGTGAAGTGCTTCATGTGGCAGGAGAAAAAAGGCTGCACCGGTGCGTCAGCAGAATATGTGATACAG
GATATATTCCGCTTCCTCGCTCACTGACTCGCTACGCTCGGTCGTTCGACTGCGGCGAGCGGAAATGGCT
TACGAACGGGGCGGAGATTTCCTGGAAGATGCCAGGAAGATACTTAACAGGGAAGTGAGAGGGCCGCGGC
AAAGCCGTTTTTCCATAGGCTCCGCCCCCCTGACAAGCATCACGAAATCTGACGCTCAAATCAGTGGTGG
CGAAACCCGACAGGACTATAAAGATACCAGGCGTTTCCCCCTGGCGGCTCCCTCGTGCGCTCTCCTGTTC
CTGCCTTTCGGTTTACCGGTGTCATTCCGCTGTTATGGCCGCGTTTGTCTCATTCCACGCCTGACACTCA
GTTCCGGGTAGGCAGTTCGCTCCAAGCTGGACTGTATGCACGAACCCCCCGTTCAGTCCGACCGCTGCGC
CTTATCCGGTAACTATCGTCTTGAGTCCAACCCGGAAAGACATGCAAAAGCACCACTGGCAGCAGCCACT
GGTAATTGATTTAGAGGAGTTAGTCTTGAAGTCATGCGCCGGTTAAGGCTAAACTGAAAGGACAAGTTTT
GGTGACTGCGCTCCTCCAAGCCAGTTACCTCGGTTCAAAGAGTTGGTAGCTCAGAGAACCTTCGAAAAAC
CGCCCTGCAAGGCGGTTTTTTCGTTTTCAGAGCAAGAGATTACGCGCAGACCAAAACGATCTCAAGAAGA
TCATCTTATTAATCAGATAAAATATTTCTAGGCTCATGAGCCCGAAGTGGCGAGCCCGATCTTCCCCATC
GGTGATGTCGGCGATATAGGCGCCAGCAACCGCACCTGTGGCGCCGGTGATGCCGGCCACGATGCGTCCG
GCGTAGAGGATCTGCTCATGTTTGACAGCTTATC
